>Addgene plasmid #177269 | pEDJ400 | addgene full sequence | sequence record 349766 | Addgene NGS Result
ACCTGCACTCAACGGAATGCGTGCGATCGCGTGCATTCCATAAAGCTTTTCAATTCATCATTTTTTTTTT
ATTCTTTTTTTTGATTTCGGTTTCCTTGAAATTTTTTTGATTCGGTAATCTCCGAACAGAAGGAAGAACG
AAGGAAGGAGCACAGACTTAGATTGGTATATATACGCATATGTAGTGTTGAAGAAACATGAAATTGCCCA
GTATTCTTAACCCAACTGCACAGAACAAAAACCTGCAGGAAACGAAGATAAATCATGTCGAAAGCTACAT
ATAAGGAACGTGCTGCTACTCATCCTAGTCCTGTTGCTGCCAAGCTATTTAATATCATGCACGAAAAGCA
AACAAACTTGTGTGCTTCATTGGATGTTCGTACCACCAAGGAATTACTGGAGTTAGTTGAAGYATTAGGT
CCCAAAATTTGTTTACTAAAAACACATGTGGATATCTTGACTGATTTTTCCATGGAGGGCACAGTTAAGC
CGCTAAAGGCATTATCCGCCAAGTACAATTTTTTACTCTTCGAAGACAGAAAATTTGCTGACATTGGTAA
TACAGTCAAATTGCAGTACTCTGCGGGTGTATACAGAATAGCAGAATGGGCAGACATTACGAATGCACAC
GGTGTGGTGGGCCCAGGTATTGTTAGCGGTTTGAAGCAGGCGGCAGAAGAAGTAACAAAGGAACCTAGAG
GCCTTTTGATGTTAGCAGAATTGTCATGCAAGGGCTCCCTATCTACTGGAGAATATACTAAGGGTACTGT
TGACATTGCGAAGAGCGACAAAGATTTTGTTATCGGCTTTATTGCTCAAAGAGACATGGGTGGAAGAGAT
GAAGGTTACGATTGGTTGATTATGACACCCGGTGTGGGTTTAGATGACAAGGGAGACGCATTGGGTCAAC
AGTATAGAACCGTGGATGATGTGGTCTCTACAGGATCTGACATTATTATTGTTGGAAGAGGACTATTTGC
AAAGGGAAGGGATGCTAAGGTAGAGGGTGAACGTTACAGAAAAGCAGGCTGGGAAGCATATTTGAGAAGA
TGCGGCCAGCAAAACTAAATCTGTCATGGAGATTGATAAGACTTTTCTAGTTGCATATCTTTTATATTTA
AATCTTATCTATTAGTTAATTTTTTGTAATTTATCCTTATATATAGTCTGGTTATTCTAAAATATCATTT
CAGTATCTAAAAATTCCCCTCTTTTTTCAGTTATATCTTAACAGGCGACAGTCCAAATGTTGATTTATCC
CAGTCCGATTCATCAGGGTTGTGAAGCATTTTGTCAATGGTCGAAATCACATCAGTAATAGTGCCTCTTA
CTTGCCTCATAGACATCGACGAGTTGAGCAAAAGGCCAGCAAAAGGCCAGGAACCGTAAAAAGGCCGCGT
TGCTGGCGTTTTTCCATAGGCTCCGCCCCCCTGACGAGCATCACAAAAATCGACGCTCAAGTCAGAGGTG
GCGAAACCCGACAGGACTATAAAGATACCAGGCGTTTCCCCCTGGAAGCTCCCTCGTGCGCTCTCCTGTT
CCGACCCTGCCGCTTACCGGATACCTGTCCGCCTTTCTCCCTTCGGGAAGCGTGGCGCTTTCTCATAGCT
CACGCTGTAGGTATCTCAGTTCGGTGTAGGTCGTTCGCTCCAAGCTGGGCTGTGTGCACGAACCCCCCGT
TCAGCCCGACCGCTGCGCCTTATCCGGTAACTATCGTCTTGAGTCCAACCCGGTAAGACACGACTTATCG
CCACTGGCAGCAGCCACTGGTAACAGGATTAGCAGAGCGAGGTATGTAGGCGGTGCTACAGAGTTCTTGA
AGTGGTGGCCTAACTACGGCTACACTAGAAGAACAGTATTTGGTATCTGCGCTCTGCTGAAGCCAGTTAC
CTTCGGAAAAAGAGTTGGTAGCTCTTGATCCGGCAAACAAACCACCGCTGGTAGCGGTGGTTTTTTTGTT
TGCAAGCAGCAGATTACGCGCAGAAAAAAAGGATCTCAAGAAGATCCTTTGATCTTTTCTACGGGGTCTG
ACGCTCAGTGGAACGAAAACTCACGTTAAGGGATTTTGGTCATGAGATTATCAAAAAGGATCTTCACCTA
GATCCTTTTAAATTAAAAATGAAGTTTTAAATCAATCTAAAGTATATATGAGTAAACTTGGTCTGACAGT
TACCAATGCTTAATCAGTGAGGCACCTATCTCAGCGATCTGTCTATTTCGTTCATCCATAGTTGCCTGAC
TCCCCGTCGTGTAGATAACTACGATACGGGAGGGCTTACCATCTGGCCCCAGTGCTGCAATGATACCGCG
AGACCCACGCTCACCGGCTCCAGATTTATCAGCAATAAACCAGCCAGCCGGAAGGGCCGAGCGCAGAAGT
GGTCCTGCAACTTTATCCGCCTCCATCCAGTCTATTAATTGTTGCCGGGAAGCTAGAGTAAGTAGTTCGC
CAGTTAATAGTTTGCGCAACGTTGTTGCCATTGCTACAGGCATCGTGGTGTCACGCTCGTCGTTTGGTAT
GGCTTCATTCAGCTCCGGTTCCCAACGATCAAGGCGAGTTACATGATCCCCCATGTTGTGCAAAAAAGCG
GTTAGCTCCTTCGGTCCTCCGATCGTTGTCAGAAGTAAGTTGGCCGCAGTGTTATCACTCATGGTTATGG
CAGCACTGCATAATTCTCTTACTGTCATGCCATCCGTAAGATGCTTTTCTGTGACTGGTGAGTACTCAAC
CAAGTCATTCTGAGAATAGTGTATGCGGCGACCGAGTTGCTCTTGCCCGGCGTCAATACGGGATAATACC
GCGCCACATAGCAGAACTTTAAAAGTGCTCATCATTGGAAAACGTTCTTCGGGGCGAAAACTCTCAAGGA
TCTTACCGCTGTTGAGATCCAGTTCGATGTAACCCACTCGTGCACCCAACTGATCTTCAGCATCTTTTAC
TTTCACCAGCGTTTCTGGGTGAGCAAAAACAGGAAGGCAAAATGCCGCAAAAAAGGGAATAAGGGCGACA
CGGAAATGTTGAATACTCATACTCTTCCTTTTTCAATATTATTGAAGCATTTATCAGGGTTATTGTCTCA
TGAGCGGATACATATTTGAATGTATTTAGAAAAATAAACAAATAGGGGTTCCGCGCACATTTCCCCGAAA
AGTGCCACCTGAACRAAGCATCTGTGCTTCATTTTGTAGAACAAAAATGCAACGCGAGAGCGCTAATTTT
TCAAACAAAGAATCTGAGCTGCATTTTTACAGAACAGAAATGCAACGCGAAAGCGCTATTTTACCAACGA
AGAATCTGTGCTTCATTTTTGTAAAACAAAAATGCAACGCGAGAGCGCTAATTTTTCAAACAAAGAATCT
GAGCTGCATTTTTACAGAACAGAAATGCAACGCGAGAGCGCTATTTTACCAACAAAGAATCTATACTTCT
TTTTTGTTCTACAAAAATGCATCCCGAGAGCGCTATTTTTCTAACAAAGCATCTTAGATTACTTTTTTTC
TCCTTTGTGCGCTCTATAATGCAGTCTCTTGATAACTTTTTGCACTGTAGGTCCGTTAAGGTTAGAAGAA
GGCTACTTTGGTGTCTATTTTCTCTTCCATAAAAAAAGCCTGACTCCACTTCCCGCGTTTACTGATTACT
AGCGAAGCTGCGGGTGCATTTTTTCAAGATAAAGGCATCCCCGATTATATTCTATACCGATGTGGATTGC
GCATACTTTGTGAACAGAAAGTGATAGCGTTGATGATTCTTCATTGGTCAGAAAATTATGAACGGTTTCT
TCTATTTTGTCTCTATATACTACGTATAGGAAATGTTTACATTTTCGTATTGTTTTCGATTCACTCTATG
AATAGTTCTTACTACAATTTTTTTGTCTAAAGAGTAATACTAGAGATAAACATAAAAAATGTAGAGGTCG
AGTTTAGATGCAAGTTCAAGGAGCGAAAGGTGGATGGGTAGGTTATATAGGGATATAGCACAGAGATATA
TAGCAAAGAGATACTTTTGAGCAATGTTTGTGGAAGCGGTATTCGCAATATTTTAGTAGCTCGTTACAGT
CCGGTGCGTTTTTGGTTTTTTGAAAGTGCGTCTTCAGAGCGCTTTTGGTTTTCAAAAGCGCTCTGAAGTT
CCTATACTTTCTAGAGAATAGGAACTTCGGAATAGGAACTTCAAAGCGTTTCCGAAAACGAGCGCTTCCG
AAAATGCAACGCGAGCTGCGCACATACAGCTCACTGTTCACGTYGCACCTATATCTGCGTGTTGCCTGTA
TATATATATACATGAGAAGAACGGCATAGTGCGTGTTTATGCTTAAATG
Features (pLannotate 1.2.2; 7 found; start..end, strand, type, name):
     49..264     +  promoter       URA3 promoter: S. cerevisiae URA3
    265..1068    +  CDS            URA3: orotidine-5'-phosphate decarboxylase, required for uracil biosynthesis; S. cerevisiae URA3; yeast auxotrophic marker, counterselectable with 5-fluoroorotic acid (5-FOA)
   1224..1343    -  CDS            GRS2 (fragment): SYG2_YEAST - Experimental evidence at protein level: Swiss-Prot protein existence level 1. Catalyzes the ATP-dependent ligation of glycine to the 3'-end of its cognate tRNA, via the formation of an aminoacyl-adenylate intermediate (Gly-AMP) (PubMed:23816885). Also produces diadenosine tetraphosphate (Ap4A), a universal pleiotropic signaling molecule needed for cell regulation pathways, by direct condensation of 2 ATPs. Thereby, may play a special role in Ap4A homeostasis (By similarity). From Saccharomyces cerevisiae (strain ATCC 204508 / S288c) (Baker's yeast).
   1411..1999    -  rep_origin     ori: high-copy-number ColE1/pMB1/pBR322/pUC origin of replication
   2170..3030    -  CDS            AmpR: β-lactamase; bla; confers resistance to ampicillin, carbenicillin, and related antibiotics
   3031..3135    -  promoter       AmpR promoter: bla
   3162..4319    -  rep_origin     2μ ori: yeast 2μ plasmid origin of replication
