[The description below was written by a language model from this plasmid's Addgene catalogue record and pLannotate feature annotations shown in this document.]
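Description:
pEDJ400 is an empty E. coli–yeast shuttle backbone of about 4.3 kb, derived from p0054 and intended as a USER cloning-compatible episomal vector for Saccharomyces cerevisiae. In bacteria it replicates from a high-copy ColE1/pUC-type origin and is selected through the β-lactamase (AmpR) gene driven by its native bla promoter, giving ampicillin resistance. In yeast it is maintained by the 2μ origin of replication, which supports multicopy episomal propagation, and it is selected by the S. cerevisiae URA3 gene under its own promoter. URA3 encodes orotidine-5'-phosphate decarboxylase, so it complements uracil auxotrophy in ura3 strains and can also be counterselected with 5-fluoroorotic acid, allowing the plasmid to be cured when needed.

No insert, expression promoter, terminator, tag or reporter is recorded, consistent with its status as an empty backbone into which users supply their own cassettes. USER cloning relies on uracil-containing PCR primers and uracil excision to generate long complementary overhangs for directional, ligation-independent assembly. The USER cassette itself is not annotated in the feature table, so its position and composition are not stated in the record. The table does flag a short fragment matching yeast GRS2 between URA3 and the bacterial origin; this is only a small partial hit and probably reflects yeast genomic sequence carried along with another element rather than a functional gene. The depositor notes a mixed C/T base that may produce an A50V substitution in URA3, which is not known to affect plasmid function. The vector was deposited in connection with work on a synthetic RNA-mediated evolution system in yeast.
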