Addgene plasmid #177269: pEDJ400
Purpose: (Empty Backbone) USER cloning-compatible 2μ vector (URA3)
Depositing lab: Michael Jensen. Depositing organization: Danmarks Tekniske Universitet. Publication: A synthetic RNA-mediated evolution system in yeast. Jensen ED, Laloux M, Lehka BJ, Pedersen LE, Jakociunas T, Jensen MK, Keasling JD. Nucleic Acids Res. 2021 Sep 7;49(15):e88. doi: 10.1093/nar/gkab472. PubMed 34107026.
Backbone
  Vector backbone: p0054
  Backbone size (bp): 4320
  Vector type: Bacterial Expression, Yeast Expression
  Selectable markers: URA3
Growth in bacteria
  Bacterial resistance: Ampicillin, 100 μg/mL
  Growth temperature: 37°C
  Growth strain: DH5alpha
  Copy number: High Copy
Gene/Insert
  Cloning method: Restriction Enzyme
Terms and licenses: Academic/Nonprofit Terms; Industry Terms: Not Available to Industry
Depositor comments: Please note: Plasmid contains a C/T mixed base causing possible A50V mutation in URA3. This discrepancy is not known to affect plasmid function.
How to cite: pEDJ400 was a gift from Michael Jensen (Addgene plasmid # 177269 ; http://n2t.net/addgene:177269 ; RRID:Addgene_177269)
